Addgene plasmid #64046: pSB700
Purpose: (Empty Backbone) Lentiviral vector for expressing U6 sgRNA and CAGGS Cerulean fluorescent protein
Depositing lab: George Church. Depositing organization: Harvard Medical School. Publication: Highly efficient Cas9-mediated transcriptional programming. Chavez A, Scheiman J, Vora S, Pruitt BW, Tuttle M, P R Iyer E, Lin S, Kiani S, Guzman CD, Wiegand DJ, Ter-Ovanesyan D, Braff JL, Davidsohn N, Housden BE, Perrimon N, Weiss R, Aach J, Collins JJ, Church GM. Nat Methods. 2015 Mar 2. doi: 10.1038/nmeth.3312. PubMed 25730490.
Backbone
  Vector backbone: pLVX
  Backbone manufacturer: Clontech
  Backbone size (bp): 6257
  Vector type: Mammalian Expression, Lentiviral, CRISPR, Synthetic Biology
  Promoter: U6, CAGGS
Growth in bacteria
  Bacterial resistance: Ampicillin, 100 μg/mL
  Growth temperature: 30°C
  Growth strain: Stbl3
  Copy number: Low Copy
Gene/Insert
  Cloning method: Gibson Cloning
Terms and licenses: Academic/Nonprofit Terms; Industry Terms: Not Available to Industry
How to cite: pSB700 was a gift from George Church (Addgene plasmid # 64046 ; http://n2t.net/addgene:64046 ; RRID:Addgene_64046)
