[The description below was written by a language model from this plasmid's Addgene catalogue record, the feature table of its GenBank file and pLannotate feature annotations shown in this document.]
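Description:
pSB700 is an empty-backbone lentiviral CRISPR vector built on the pLVX backbone for delivering a single guide RNA to mammalian cells together with a fluorescent marker. In bacteria it is maintained through a ColE1/pUC-type origin and selected with ampicillin via the β-lactamase gene; although the origin is annotated as a high-copy type, the catalogue lists the plasmid as low copy and names a recombination-deficient strain, as is usual for repeat-containing lentiviral plasmids. Remnants of the lac promoter/operator region and an SV40 polyadenylation signal sit in the bacterial portion of the backbone.

The transfer cassette is bounded by two HIV-1 LTR elements (both labelled as truncated 5' LTRs by the automated annotation, each preceded by a nef fragment) and carries the Ψ packaging signal with a partial gag sequence, the Rev response element for Rev-dependent nuclear export of the genomic RNA, and the cPPT/CTS, which aids nuclear import. Downstream of these, a human U6 RNA polymerase III promoter precedes the Streptococcus pyogenes Cas9 guide RNA scaffold; no spacer is recorded, consistent with the empty-backbone status, and users add their own targeting sequence (Gibson assembly is listed as the cloning method). A separate CAGGS promoter, composed of the CMV enhancer, chicken β-actin promoter and chimeric intron, drives mCerulean, with a WPRE enhancing transcript expression, so transduced cells can be identified by cyan fluorescence.

Cas9 is not encoded, so it or a dCas9 effector must be supplied separately; the associated publication concerns Cas9-mediated transcriptional programming. The accompanying GenBank record covers only a 645 bp stretch around the U6 end and scaffold, whereas the generated feature table spans the full 9,058 nt sequence.
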