Features (pLannotate 1.2.2; 25 found; start..end, strand, type, name):
      1..304     +  enhancer       CMV enhancer: human cytomegalovirus immediate early enhancer
    306..579     +  promoter       chicken β-actin promoter: No description available
    580..1596    +  intron         chimeric intron: chimera between introns from chicken β-actin and rabbit β-globin
   1630..2349    +  CDS            mCerulean: enhanced monomeric variant of CFP (Rizzo et al., 2004) mammalian codon-optimized
   2362..2950    +  misc_feature   WPRE: woodchuck hepatitis virus posttranscriptional regulatory element
   2967..3485    +  CDS            nef (fragment): NEF_HV1BR - Experimental evidence at protein level: Swiss-Prot protein existence level 1. Extracellular Nef protein targets CD4(+) T-lymphocytes for apoptosis by interacting with CXCR4 surface receptors (PubMed:14990729). From Human immunodeficiency virus type 1 group M subtype B (isolate BRU/LAI) (HIV-1).
   3533..3790    +  LTR            5' LTR (truncated): truncated 5' long terminal repeat (LTR) from HIV-1
   3943..3959    -  protein_bind   lac operator: The lac repressor binds to the lac operator to inhibit transcription in E. coli. This inhibition can be relieved by adding lactose or isopropyl-β-D-thiogalactopyranoside (IPTG). lac repressor encoded by lacI
   3967..3997    -  promoter       lac promoter: promoter for the E. coli lac operon
   4012..4033    -  protein_bind   CAP binding site: CAP binding activates transcription in the presence of cAMP. E. coli catabolite activator protein
   4046..4138    -  CDS            lacI (fragment): lac repressor; lacI; The lac repressor binds to the lac operator to inhibit transcription in E. coli. This inhibition can be relieved by adding lactose or isopropyl-β-D-thiogalactopyranoside (IPTG).
   4321..4909    -  rep_origin     ori: high-copy-number ColE1/pMB1/pBR322/pUC origin of replication
   5080..5940    -  CDS            AmpR: β-lactamase; bla; confers resistance to ampicillin, carbenicillin, and related antibiotics
   5941..6045    -  promoter       AmpR promoter: bla
   6093..6227    +  polyA_signal   SV40 poly(A) signal: SV40 polyadenylation signal
   6394..6723    +  CDS            nef (fragment): NEF_HV1BR - Experimental evidence at protein level: Swiss-Prot protein existence level 1. Extracellular Nef protein targets CD4(+) T-lymphocytes for apoptosis by interacting with CXCR4 surface receptors (PubMed:14990729). From Human immunodeficiency virus type 1 group M subtype B (isolate BRU/LAI) (HIV-1).
   6771..7028    +  LTR            5' LTR (truncated): truncated 5' long terminal repeat (LTR) from HIV-1
   7075..7200    +  misc_feature   HIV-1 Ψ: packaging signal of human immunodeficiency virus type 1
   7184..7522    +  CDS            HIV-1 gag (fragment): gag protein from human immunodeficiency virus 1; gag
   7697..7930    +  misc_feature   RRE: The Rev response element (RRE) of HIV-1 allows for Rev-dependent mRNA export from the nucleus to the cytoplasm.
   8307..8407    +  CDS            Rev (fragment): human immunodeficiency virus 1 (HIV-1) Rev protein; rev; enhances nuclear export of unspliced and incompletely spliced viral mRNAs
   8422..8537    +  misc_feature   cPPT/CTS: central polypurine tract and central termination sequence of HIV-1 (lacking the first T)
   8640..8880    +  promoter       U6 promoter: RNA polymerase III promoter for human U6 snRNA
   8910..8985    +  misc_RNA       gRNA scaffold: guide RNA scaffold for the Streptococcus pyogenes CRISPR/Cas9 system
   9026..9058    +  enhancer       CMV enhancer (fragment): human cytomegalovirus immediate early enhancer
>Addgene plasmid #64046 | pSB700 | addgene full sequence | sequence record 313670 | Addgene NGS Result
CGTTACATAACTTACGGTAAATGGCCCGCCTGGCTGACCGCCCAACGACCCCCGCCCATTGACGTCAATA
ATGACGTATGTTCCCATAGTAACGCCAATAGGGACTTTCCATTGACGTCAATGGGTGGAGTATTTACGGT
AAACTGCCCACTTGGCAGTACATCAAGTGTATCATATGCCAAGTACGCCCCCTATTGACGTCAATGACGG
TAAATGGCCCGCCTGGCATTATGCCCAGTACATGACCTTATGGGACTTTCCTACTTGGCAGTACATCTAC
GTATTAGTCATCGCTATTACCATGGTCGAGGTGAGCCCCACGTTCTGCTTCACTCTCCCCATCTCCCCCC
CCTCCCCACCCCCAATTTTGTATTTATTTATTTTTTAATTATTTTGTGCAGCGATGGGGGCGGGGGGGGG
GGGCGCGCGCCAGGCGGGGCGGGGCGGGGSGRGGGGSGGGGSGGGGCGAGGCGGAGAGGTGCGGCGGCAG
CCAATCAGAGCGGCGCGCTCCGAAAGTTTCCTTTTATGGCGAGGCGGCGGCGGCGGCGGCCCTATAAAAA
GCGAAGCGCGCGGCGGGCGGGAGTCGCTGCGCGCTGCCTTCGCCCCGTGCCCCGCTCCGCCGCCGCCTCG
CGCCGCCCGCCCCGGCTCTGACTGACCGCGTTACTCCCACAGGTGAGCGGGCGGGACGGCCCTTCTCCTC
CGGGCTGTAATTAGCGCTTGGTTTAATGACGGCTTGTTTCTTTTCTGTGGCTGCGTGAAAGCCTTGAGGG
GCTCCGGGAGGGCCCTTTGTGCGGGGGGAGCGGCTCGGGGGGTGCGTGCGTGTGTGTGTGCGTGGGGAGC
GCCGCGTGCGGCTCCGCGCTGCCCGGCGGCTGTGAGCGCTGCGGGCGCGGCGCGGGGCTTTGTGCGCTCC
GCAGTGTGCGCGAGGGGAGCGCGGCCGGGGGCGGTGCCCCGCGGTGCGGGGGGGGCTGCGAGGGGAACAA
AGGCTGCGTGCGGGGTGTGTGCGTGGGGGGGTGAGCAGGGGGTGTGGGCGCGTCGGTCGGGCTGCAACCC
CCCCTGCACCCCCCTCCCCGAGTTGCTGAGCACGGCCCGGCTTCGGGTGCGGGGCTCCGTACGGGGCGTG
GCGCGGGGCTCGCCGTGCCGGGCGGGGGGTGGCGGCAGGTGGGGGTGCCGGGCGGGGCGGGGCCGCCTCG
GGCCGGGGAGGGCTCGGGGGAGGGGCGCGGCGGCCCCCGGAGCGCCGGCGGCTGTCGAGGCGCGGCGAGC
CGCAGCCATTGCCTTTTATGGTAATCGTGCGAGAGGGCGCAGGGACTTCCTTTGTCCCAAATCTGTGCGG
AGCCGAAATCTGGGAGGCGCCGCCGCACCCCCTCTAGCGGGCGCGGGGCGAAGCGGTGCGGCGCCGGCAG
GAAGGAAATGGGCGGGGAGGGCCTTCGTGCGTCGCCGCGCCGCCGTCCCCTTCTCCCTCTCCAGCCTCGG
GGCTGTCCGCGGGGGGACGGCTGCCTTCGGGGGGGACGGGGCAGGGCGGGGTTCGGCTTCTGGCGTGTGA
CCGGCGGCTCTAGAGCCTCTGCTAACCATGTTCATGCCTTCTTCTTTTTCCTACAGCTCCTGGGCAACGT
GCTGGTTATTGTGGCCACCATGGTGAGCAAGGGCGAGGAGCTGTTCACCGGGGTGGTGCCCATCCTGGTC
GAGCTGGACGGCGACGTAAACGGCCACAAGTTCAGCGTGTCCGGCGAGGGCGAGGGCGATGCCACCTACG
GCAAGCTGACCCTGAAGTTCATCTGCACCACCGGCAAGCTGCCCGTGCCCTGGCCCACCCTCGTGACCAC
CCTGACCTGGGGCGTGCAGTGCTTCGCCCGCTACCCCGACCACATGAAGCAGCACGACTTCTTCAAGTCC
GCCATGCCCGAAGGCTACGTCCAGGAGCGCACCATCTTCTTCAAGGACGACGGCAACTACAAGACCCGCG
CCGAGGTGAAGTTCGAGGGCGACACCCTGGTGAACCGCATCGAGCTGAAGGGCATCGACTTCAAGGAGGA
CGGCAACATCCTGGGGCACAAGCTGGAGTACAACGCCATCAGCGACAACGTCTATATCACCGCCGACAAG
CAGAAGAACGGCATCAAGGCCAACTTCAAGATCCGCCACAACATCGAGGACGGCAGCGTGCAGCTCGCCG
ACCACTACCAGCAGAACACCCCCATCGGCGACGGCCCCGTGCTGCTGCCCGACAACCACTACCTGAGCAC
CCAGTCCAAGCTGAGCAAAGACCCCAACGAGAAGCGCGATCACATGGTCCTGCTGGAGTTCGTGACCGCC
GCCGGGATCACTCTCGGCATGGACGAGCTGTACAAGTAAAGCGTCTGGAACAATCAACCTCTGGATTACA
AAATTTGTGAAAGATTGACTGGTATTCTTAACTATGTTGCTCCTTTTACGCTATGTGGATACGCTGCTTT
AATGCCTTTGTATCATGCTATTGCTTCCCGTATGGCTTTCATTTTCTCCTCCTTGTATAAATCCTGGTTG
CTGTCTCTTTATGAGGAGTTGTGGCCCGTTGTCAGGCAACGTGGCGTGGTGTGCACTGTGTTTGCTGACG
CAACCCCCACTGGTTGGGGCATTGCCACCACCTGTCAGCTCCTTTCCGGGACTTTCGCTTTCCCCCTCCC
TATTGCCACGGCGGAACTCATCGCCGCCTGCCTTGCCCGCTGCTGGACAGGGGCTCGGCTGTTGGGCACT
GACAATTCCGTGGTGTTGTCGGGGAAGCTGACGTCCTTTCCATGGCTGCTCGCCTGTGTTGCCACCTGGA
TTCTGCGCGGGACGTCCTTCTGCTACGTCCCTTCGGCCCTCAATCCAGCGGACCTTCCTTCCCGCGGCCT
GCTGCCGGCTCTGCGGCCTCTTCCGCGTCTTCGCCTTCGCCCTCAGACGAGTCGGATCTCCCTTTGGGCC
GCCTCCCCGCCTGGAATTAATTCTGCAGTCGAGACCTAGAAAAACATGGAGCAATCACAAGTAGCAATAC
AGCAGCTACCAATGCTGATTGTGCCTGGCTAGAAGCACAAGAGGAGGAGGAGGTGGGTTTTCCAGTCACA
CCTCAGGTACCTTTAAGACCAATGACTTACAAGGCAGCTGTAGATCTTAGCCACTTTTTAAAAGAAAAGA
GGGGACTGGAAGGGCTAATTCACTCCCAACGAAGACAAGATATCCTTGATCTGTGGATCTACCACACACA
AGGCTACTTCCCTGATTAGCAGAACTACACACCAGGGCCAGGGGTCAGATATCCACTGACCTTTGGATGG
TGCTACAAGCTAGTACCAGTTGAGCCAGATAAGGTAGAAGAGGCCAATAAAGGAGAGAACACCAGCTTGT
TACACCCTGTGAGCCTGCATGGGATGGATGACCCGGAGAGAGAAGTGTTAGAGTGGAGGTTTGACAGCCG
CCTAGCATTTCATCACGTGGCCCGAGAGCTGCATCCGGAGTACTTCAAGAACTGCTGATATCGAGCTTGC
TACAAGGGACTTTCCGCTGGGGACTTTCCAGGGAGGCGTGGCCTGGGCGGGACTGGGGAGTGGCGAGCCC
TCAGATCCTGCATATAAGCAGCTGCTTTTTGCCTGTACTGGGTCTCTCTGGTTAGACCAGATCTGAGCCT
GGGAGCTCTCTGGCTAACTAGGGAACCCACTGCTTAAGCCTCAATAAAGCTTGCCTTGAGTGCTTCAAGT
AGTGTGTGCCCGTCTGTTGTGTGACTCTGGTAACTAGAGATCCCTCAGACCCTTTTAGTCAGTGTGGAAA
ATCTCTAGCAGTAGTAGTTCATGTCATCTTATTATTCAGTATTTATAACTTGCAAAGAAATGAATATCAG
AGAGTGAGAGGCCTTGACATTGCTAGCGTTTTACCGTCGACCTCTAGCTAGAGCTTGGCGTAATCATGGT
CATAGCTGTTTCCTGTGTGAAATTGTTATCCGCTCACAATTCCACACAACATACGAGCCGGAAGCATAAA
GTGTAAAGCCTGGGGTGCCTAATGAGTGAGCTAACTCACATTAATTGCGTTGCGCTCACTGCCCGCTTTC
CAGTCGGGAAACCTGTCGTGCCAGCTGCATTAATGAATCGGCCAACGCGCGGGGAGAGGCGGTTTGCGTA
TTGGGCGCTCTTCCGCTTCCTCGCTCACTGACTCGCTGCGCTCGGTCGTTCGGCTGCGGCGAGCGGTATC
AGCTCACTCAAAGGCGGTAATACGGTTATCCACAGAATCAGGGGATAACGCAGGAAAGAACATGTGAGCA
AAAGGCCAGCAAAAGGCCAGGAACCGTAAAAAGGCCGCGTTGCTGGCGTTTTTCCATAGGCTCCGCCCCC
CTGACGAGCATCACAAAAATCGACGCTCAAGTCAGAGGTGGCGAAACCCGACAGGACTATAAAGATACCA
GGCGTTTCCCCCTGGAAGCTCCCTCGTGCGCTCTCCTGTTCCGACCCTGCCGCTTACCGGATACCTGTCC
GCCTTTCTCCCTTCGGGAAGCGTGGCGCTTTCTCATAGCTCACGCTGTAGGTATCTCAGTTCGGTGTAGG
TCGTTCGCTCCAAGCTGGGCTGTGTGCACGAACCCCCCGTTCAGCCCGACCGCTGCGCCTTATCCGGTAA
CTATCGTCTTGAGTCCAACCCGGTAAGACACGACTTATCGCCACTGGCAGCAGCCACTGGTAACAGGATT
AGCAGAGCGAGGTATGTAGGCGGTGCTACAGAGTTCTTGAAGTGGTGGCCTAACTACGGCTACACTAGAA
GAACAGTATTTGGTATCTGCGCTCTGCTGAAGCCAGTTACCTTCGGAAAAAGAGTTGGTAGCTCTTGATC
CGGCAAACAAACCACCGCTGGTAGCGGTGGTTTTTTTGTTTGCAAGCAGCAGATTACGCGCAGAAAAAAA
GGATCTCAAGAAGATCCTTTGATCTTTTCTACGGGGTCTGACGCTCAGTGGAACGAAAACTCACGTTAAG
GGATTTTGGTCATGAGATTATCAAAAAGGATCTTCACCTAGATCCTTTTAAATTAAAAATGAAGTTTTAA
ATCAATCTAAAGTATATATGAGTAAACTTGGTCTGACAGTTACCAATGCTTAATCAGTGAGGCACCTATC
TCAGCGATCTGTCTATTTCGTTCATCCATAGTTGCCTGACTCCCCGTCGTGTAGATAACTACGATACGGG
AGGGCTTACCATCTGGCCCCAGTGCTGCAATGATACCGCGAGACCCACGCTCACCGGCTCCAGATTTATC
AGCAATAAACCAGCCAGCCGGAAGGGCCGAGCGCAGAAGTGGTCCTGCAACTTTATCCGCCTCCATCCAG
TCTATTAATTGTTGCCGGGAAGCTAGAGTAAGTAGTTCGCCAGTTAATAGTTTGCGCAACGTTGTTGCCA
TTGCTACAGGCATCGTGGTGTCACGCTCGTCGTTTGGTATGGCTTCATTCAGCTCCGGTTCCCAACGATC
AAGGCGAGTTACATGATCCCCCATGTTGTGCAAAAAAGCGGTTAGCTCCTTCGGTCCTCCGATCGTTGTC
AGAAGTAAGTTGGCCGCAGTGTTATCACTCATGGTTATGGCAGCACTGCATAATTCTCTTACTGTCATGC
CATCCGTAAGATGCTTTTCTGTGACTGGTGAGTACTCAACCAAGTCATTCTGAGAATAGTGTATGCGGCG
ACCGAGTTGCTCTTGCCCGGCGTCAATACGGGATAATACCGCGCCACATAGCAGAACTTTAAAAGTGCTC
ATCATTGGAAAACGTTCTTCGGGGCGAAAACTCTCAAGGATCTTACCGCTGTTGAGATCCAGTTCGATGT
AACCCACTCGTGCACCCAACTGATCTTCAGCATCTTTTACTTTCACCAGCGTTTCTGGGTGAGCAAAAAC
AGGAAGGCAAAATGCCGCAAAAAAGGGAATAAGGGCGACACGGAAATGTTGAATACTCATACTCTTCCTT
TTTCAATATTATTGAAGCATTTATCAGGGTTATTGTCTCATGAGCGGATACATATTTGAATGTATTTAGA
AAAATAAACAAATAGGGGTTCCGCGCACATTTCCCCGAAAAGTGCCACCTGACGTCGACGGATCGGGAGA
TCAACTTGTTTATTGCAGCTTATAATGGTTACAAATAAAGCAATAGCATCACAAATTTCACAAATAAAGC
ATTTTTTTCACTGCATTCTAGTTGTGGTTTGTCCAAACTCATCAATGTATCTTATCATGTCTGGATCAAC
TGGATAACTCAAGCTAACCAAAATCATCCCAAACTTCCCACCCCATACCCTATTACCACTGCCAATTACC
TGTGGTTTCATTTACTCTAAACCTGTGATTCCTCTGAATTATTTTCATTTTAAAGAAATTGTATTTGTTA
AATATGTACTACAAACTTAGTAGTTGGAAGGGCTAATTCACTCCCAAAGAAGACAAGATATCCTTGATCT
GTGGATCTACCACACACAAGGCTACTTCCCTGATTAGCAGAACTACACACCAGGGCCAGGGGTCAGATAT
CCACTGACCTTTGGATGGTGCTACAAGCTAGTACCAGTTGAGCCAGATAAGGTAGAAGAGGCCAATAAAG
GAGAGAACACCAGCTTGTTACACCCTGTGAGCCTGCATGGGATGGATGACCCGGAGAGAGAAGTGTTAGA
GTGGAGGTTTGACAGCCGCCTAGCATTTCATCACGTGGCCCGAGAGCTGCATCCGGAGTACTTCAAGAAC
TGCTGATATCGAGCTTGCTACAAGGGACTTTCCGCTGGGGACTTTCCAGGGAGGCGTGGCCTGGGCGGGA
CTGGGGAGTGGCGAGCCCTCAGATCCTGCATATAAGCAGCTGCTTTTTGCCTGTACTGGGTCTCTCTGGT
TAGACCAGATCTGAGCCTGGGAGCTCTCTGGCTAACTAGGGAACCCACTGCTTAAGCCTCAATAAAGCTT
GCCTTGAGTGCTTCAAGTAGTGTGTGCCCGTCTGTTGTGTGACTCTGGTAACTAGAGATCCCTCAGACCC
TTTTAGTCAGTGTGGAAAATCTCTAGCAGTGGCGCCCGAACAGGGACTTGAAAGCGAAAGGGAAACCAGA
GGAGCTCTCTCGACGCAGGACTCGGCTTGCTGAAGCGCGCACGGCAAGAGGCGAGGGGCGGCGACTGGTG
AGTACGCCAAAAATTTTGACTAGCGGAGGCTAGAAGGAGAGAGATGGGTGCGAGAGCGTCAGTATTAAGC
GGGGGAGAATTAGATCGCGATGGGAAAAAATTCGGTTAAGGCCAGGGGGAAAGAAAAAATATAAATTAAA
ACATATAGTATGGGCAAGCAGGGAGCTAGAACGATTCGCAGTTAATCCTGGCCTGTTAGAAACATCAGAA
GGCTGTAGACAAATACTGGGACAGCTACAACCATCCCTTCAGACAGGATCAGAAGAACTTAGATCATTAT
ATAATACAGTAGCAACCCTCTATTGTGTGCATCAAAGGATAGAGATAAAAGACACCAAGGAAGCTTTAGA
CAAGATAGAGGAAGAGCAAAACAAAAGTAAGACCACCGCACAGCAAGCGGCCGGCCGCTGATCTTCAGAC
CTGGAGGAGGAGATATGAGGGACAATTGGAGAAGTGAATTATATAAATATAAAGTAGTAAAAATTGAACC
ATTAGGAGTAGCACCCACCAAGGCAAAGAGAAGAGTGGTGCAGAGAGAAAAAAGAGCAGTGGGAATAGGA
GCTTTGTTCCTTGGGTTCTTGGGAGCAGCAGGAAGCACTATGGGCGCAGCGTCAATGACGCTGACGGTAC
AGGCCAGACAATTATTGTCTGGTATAGTGCAGCAGCAGAACAATTTGCTGAGGGCTATTGAGGCGCAACA
GCATCTGTTGCAACTCACAGTCTGGGGCATCAAGCAGCTCCAGGCAAGAATCCTGGCTGTGGAAAGATAC
CTAAAGGATCAACAGCTCCTGGGGATTTGGGGTTGCTCTGGAAAACTCATTTGCACCACTGCTGTGCCTT
GGAATGCTAGTTGGAGTAATAAATCTCTGGAACAGATTTGGAATCACACGACCTGGATGGAGTGGGACAG
AGAAATTAACAATTACACAAGCTTAATACACTCCTTAATTGAAGAATCGCAAAACCAGCAAGAAAAGAAT
GAACAAGAATTATTGGAATTAGATAAATGGGCAAGTTTGTGGAATTGGTTTAACATAACAAATTGGCTGT
GGTATATAAAATTATTCATAATGATAGTAGGAGGCTTGGTAGGTTTAAGAATAGTTTTTGCTGTACTTTC
TATAGTGAATAGAGTTAGGCAGGGATATTCACCATTATCGTTTCAGACCCACCTCCCAACCCCGAGGGGA
CCCGACAGGCCCGAAGGAATAGAAGAAGAAGGTGGAGAGAGAGACAGAGACAGATCCATTCGATTAGTGA
ACGGATCTCGACGGTATCGCCTTTAAAAGAAAAGGGGGGATTGGGGGGTACAGTGCAGGGGAAAGAATAG
TAGACATAATAGCAACAGACATACAAACTAAAGAATTACAAAAACAAATTACAAAAATTCAAAATTTTCG
GGTTTATTACAGGGACAGCAGAGATCCAGTTTATCATTAGTGAACGGATCTCGACGGTATCGATCACGAG
ACTAGCCTCGAGCGGCCGCCCCCTTCACCGAGGGCCTATTTCCCATGATTCCTTCATATTTGCATATACG
ATACAAGGCTGTTAGAGAGATAATTGGAATTAATTTGACTGTAAACACAAAGATATTAGTACAAAATACG
TGACGTAGAAAGTAATAATTTCTTGGGTAGTTTGCAGTTTTAAAATTATGTTTTAAAATGGACTATCATA
TGCTTACCGTAACTTGAAAGTATTTCGATTTCTTGGCTTTATATATCTTGTGGAAAGGACGAAACACCGG
AGACGATTAATGCGTCTCGGTTTTAGAGCTAGAAATAGCAAGTTAAAATAAGGCTAGTCCGTTATCAACT
TGAAAAAGTGGCACCGAGTCGGTGCTTTTTTTGAATTCTCGACCTCGAGACAAATGGCAGTATTCGTCAT
TAGTTCATAGCCCATATATGGAGTTCCG
