LOCUS       Exported 645 bp ds-DNA linear SYN 18-MAY-2021
DEFINITION  Lentiviral vector for expressing U6 sgRNA and CAGGS Cerulean
            fluorescent protein.
ACCESSION   .
VERSION     .
KEYWORDS    pSB700
SOURCE      synthetic DNA construct
  ORGANISM  synthetic DNA construct
REFERENCE   1 (bases 1 to 645)
  AUTHORS   Chavez A, Scheiman J, Vora S, Pruitt BW, Tuttle M, P R Iyer E, Lin
            S, Kiani S, Guzman CD, Wiegand DJ, Ter-Ovanesyan D, Braff JL,
            Davidsohn N, Housden BE, Perrimon N, Weiss R, Aach J, Collins JJ,
            Church GM
  TITLE     Highly efficient Cas9-mediated transcriptional programming.
  JOURNAL   Nat Methods. 2015 Mar 2. doi: 10.1038/nmeth.3312.
  PUBMED    25730490
REFERENCE   2 (bases 1 to 645)
  AUTHORS   .
  TITLE     Direct Submission
  JOURNAL   Exported May 18, 2021 from SnapGene Server 1.1.58
            http://www.snapgene.com
FEATURES             Location/Qualifiers
     source          1..645
                     /organism="synthetic DNA construct"
                     /mol_type="other DNA"
     primer_bind     120..139
                     /label=LKO.1 5'
                     /note="Human U6 promoter, forward primer"
     misc_RNA        219..294
                     /label=gRNA scaffold
                     /note="guide RNA scaffold for the Streptococcus pyogenes
                     CRISPR/Cas9 system"
ORIGIN
        1 ttagagagat aattggaatt aatttgactg taaacacaaa gatattagta caaaatacgt
       61 gacgtagaaa gtaataattt cttgggtagt ttgcagtttt aaaattatgt tttaaaatgg
      121 actatcatat gcttaccgta acttgaaagt atttcgattt cttggcttta tatatcttgt
      181 ggaaaggacg aaacaccgga gacgattaat gcgtctcggt tttagagcta gaaatagcaa
      241 gttaaaataa ggctagtccg ttatcaactt gaaaaagtgg caccgagtcg gtgctttttt
      301 tgaattctcg acctcgagac aaatggcagt attcgtcatt agttcatagc ccatatatgg
      361 agttccgcgt tacataactt acggtaaatg gcccgcctgg ctgaccgccc aacgaccccc
      421 gcccattgac gtcaataatg acgtatgttc ccatagtaac gccaataggg actttccatt
      481 gacgtcaatg ggtggagtat ttacggtaaa ctgcccactt ggcagtacat caagtgtatc
      541 atatgccaag tacgccccct attgacgtca atgacggtaa atggcccgcc tggcattatg
      601 cccagtacat gaccttatgg gactttccta cttggcagta catct
//
