>Addgene plasmid #64046 | pSB700 | addgene partial sequence | sequence record 111373 | EXFP-R 5'-GTCTTGTAGTTGCCGTCGTC-3'
AAGCACTGCACGCCCCAGGTCAGGGTGGTCACGAGGGTGGGCCAGGGCACGGGCAGCTTGCCGGTGGTGC
AGATGAACTTCAGGGTCAGCTTGCCGTAGGTGGCATCGCCCTCGCCCTCGCCGGACACGCTGAACTTGTG
GCCGTTTACGTCGCCGTCCAGCTCGACCAGGATGGGCACCACCCCGGNTGAACAGCTCCTCGCCCTTGCT
CACNATGGTGGCCACAATAACCAGCACG
