>Addgene plasmid #64046 | pSB700 | addgene partial sequence | sequence record 112505 | mCerulean-R 5'-gaagcactgcacgccccaggt-3'
CAGAATGAACTTCAGGGTCAGCTTGCCGTAGGTGGCATCGCCCTCGCCCTCGCCGGACACGCTGAACTTG
TGGCCGTTTACGTCGCCGTCCAGCTCGACCAGGATGGGCACCACCCCGGTGAACAGCTCCTCGCCCTTGC
TCACCATGGTGGCCACAATAACCAGCACGTTGCCCAGGAGCTGTAGGAAAAAGAAGAAGGCATGAACATG
GTTAGCAGAGGCTCTAGAGCCGCCGGTCACACGCCAGAAGCCGAACCCCGCCCTGCCCCGTCCCCCCCGA
AGGCAGCCGTCCCCCCGCGGACAGCCCCGAGGCTGGAGAGGGAGAAGGGGACGGCGGCGCGGCGACG
